Addgene plasmid #220698: AiP2054 - pAAV-AiE2612m-minBG-SYFP2-WPRE-BGHpA
Purpose: AiE2612m is an enhancer sequence, designed to drive AAV-mediated transgene expression in specific populations of brain cells
Depositing lab: Allen Institute for Brain Science & Bosiljka Tasic. Depositing organization: Allen Institute. Publication: A suite of enhancer AAVs and transgenic mouse lines for genetic access to cortical cell types. Ben-Simon Y, Hooper M, Narayan S, Daigle TL, Dwivedi D, Way SW, Oster A, Stafford DA, Mich JK, Taormina MJ, Martinez RA, Opitz-Araya X, Roth JR, Alexander JR, Allen S, Amster A, Arbuckle J, Ayala A, Baker PM, Bakken TE, Barcelli T, Barta S, Bendrick J, Bertagnolli D, Bielstein C, Bishwakarma P, Bowlus J, Boyer G, Brouner K, Casian B, Casper T, Chakka AB, Chakrabarty R, Chance RK, Chavan S, Clark M, Colbert K, Collman F, Daniel S, Departee M, DiValentin P, Donadio N, Dotson N, Egdorf T, Fliss T, Gabitto M, Garcia J, Gary A, Gasperini M, Gloe J, Goldy J, Gore BB, Graybuck L, Greisman N, Haeseleer F, Halterman C, Haradon Z, Hastings SD, Helback O, Ho W, Hockemeyer D, Huang C, Huff S, Hunker A, Johansen N, Jones D, Juneau Z, Kalmbach B, Kannan M, Khem S, Kussick E, Kutsal R, Larsen R, Lee C, Lee AY, Leibly M, Lenz GH, Li S, Liang E, Lusk N, Madigan Z, Malloy J, Malone J, McCue R, Melchor J, Mollenkopf T, Moosman S, Morin E, Newman D, Ng L, Ngo K, Omstead V, Otto S, Oyama A, Pena N, Pham T, Phillips E, Pom CA, Potekhina L, Ransford S, Ray PL, Rette D, Reynoldson C, Rimorin C, Rocha D, Ruiz A, Sanchez REA, Sawyer L, Sedeno-Cortes A, Sevigny JP, Shapovalova N, Shepard N, Shulga L, Sigler AR, Siverts L, Soliman S, Somasundaram S, Staats B, Stewart K, Szelenyi E, Tieu M, Trader C, Tran A, van Velthoven CTJ, Walker M, Wang Y, Weed N, Wirthlin M, Wood T, Wynalda B, Yao Z, Zhou T, Ariza J, Dee N, Reding M, Ronellenfitch K, Mufti S, Sunkin SM, Smith KA, Esposito L, Waters J, Thyagarajan B, Yao S, Lein ES, Zeng H, Levi BP, Ngai J, Ting JT, Tasic B. Cell. 2025 May 16:S0092-8674(25)00513-6. doi: 10.1016/j.cell.2025.05.002. PubMed 40403729.
Backbone
  Vector backbone: pAAV2
  Vector type: AAV
Growth in bacteria
  Bacterial resistance: Ampicillin, 100 μg/mL
  Growth temperature: 37°C
  Growth strain: NEB Stable
  Copy number: High Copy
Gene/Insert
  Gene/Insert name: SYFP2
  Species: Synthetic
  Promoter: minBG
  Cloning method: Gibson Cloning
Terms and licenses: Academic/Nonprofit Terms; Industry Terms: Not Available to Industry
Depositor comments: 5' Cloning Site: MluI (not destroyed), 3' Cloning Site: SgrAI (not destroyed). Please visit https://doi.org/10.1101/2024.06.10.597244 for bioRxiv preprint.
How to cite: AiP2054 - pAAV-AiE2612m-minBG-SYFP2-WPRE-BGHpA was a gift from Allen Institute for Brain Science & Bosiljka Tasic (Addgene plasmid # 220698 ; http://n2t.net/addgene:220698 ; RRID:Addgene_220698)
