[The description below was written by a language model from this plasmid's Addgene catalogue record and pLannotate feature annotations shown in this document.]
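Description:
AiP2054 - pAAV-AiE2612m-minBG-SYFP2-WPRE-BGHpA is an AAV transfer plasmid built on a pAAV2 backbone, one of a large collection of enhancer-driven AAV vectors made to give genetic access to defined cortical cell types. It is propagated in E. coli as a high-copy plasmid through a ColE1/pUC-type origin and selected with ampicillin via the β-lactamase gene and its native promoter. The backbone also carries an f1 phage origin and small remnants of the pBR322 bom and rop regions. The recombination-deficient host strain listed is typical for keeping the repeat-rich ITRs intact.

The payload lies between AAV2 inverted terminal repeats, which direct replication and packaging of the intervening DNA into recombinant AAV particles. The 3' ITR is annotated in full, whereas the 5' ITR appears only as two short fragments in the sequencing-derived annotation. Within the cassette, the AiE2612m enhancer sits upstream of a minimal beta-globin promoter (minBG). The minimal promoter has little activity on its own, so expression depends on the enhancer, which is intended to restrict it to particular populations of brain cells. The record does not say which populations. Neither the enhancer nor minBG is picked out in the feature table, but they presumably occupy the unannotated stretch before the reporter. The reporter is SYFP2, a fast-maturing monomeric yellow fluorescent protein. It is followed by WPRE sequence annotated as two fragments, which may indicate a shortened form of this element that boosts transcript stability and expression, and then by a bovine growth hormone polyadenylation signal. The retained MluI and SgrAI sites noted by the depositor mark the cloning junctions. The construct serves to label, and thereby assess the specificity of, enhancer-targeted cells after viral delivery.
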