Features (pLannotate 1.2.2; 14 found; start..end, strand, type, name):
     12..39      +  repeat_region  AAV2 ITR (fragment): inverted terminal repeat of adeno-associated virus serotype 2 inverted
     68..95      +  repeat_region  AAV2 ITR (fragment): inverted terminal repeat of adeno-associated virus serotype 2 inverted
    556..1272    +  CDS            SYFP2: SYFP2 is a basic (constitutively fluorescent) yellow fluorescent protein published in 2006, derived from Aequorea victoria. It is reported to be a very rapidly-maturing monomer with moderate acid sensitivity.
   1312..1469    +  misc_feature   WPRE (fragment): woodchuck hepatitis virus posttranscriptional regulatory element
   1475..1555    +  misc_feature   WPRE (fragment): woodchuck hepatitis virus posttranscriptional regulatory element
   1572..1683    +  polyA_signal   bGH poly(A) signal: bovine growth hormone polyadenylation signal
   1801..1941    +  repeat_region  AAV2 ITR: inverted terminal repeat of adeno-associated virus serotype 2 inverted
   1946..1997    -  misc_feature   bom (fragment): basis of mobility region from pBR322
   2016..2471    +  rep_origin     f1 ori (sequence partly withheld): f1 bacteriophage origin of replication; arrow indicates direction of (+) strand synthesis
   2472..2521    -  misc_feature   bom (fragment): basis of mobility region from pBR322
   2623..2658    -  CDS            rop (fragment): Rop protein, which maintains plasmids at low copy number; rop
   2753..2857    +  promoter       AmpR promoter: bla
   2858..3718    +  CDS            AmpR: β-lactamase; bla; confers resistance to ampicillin, carbenicillin, and related antibiotics
   3889..4477    +  rep_origin     ori: high-copy-number ColE1/pMB1/pBR322/pUC origin of replication
>Addgene plasmid #220698 | AiP2054 - pAAV-AiE2612m-minBG-SYFP2-WPRE-BGHpA | addgene full sequence | sequence record 462025 | Addgene NGS Result
CCTGCAGGCAGCTGCGCGCTCGCTCGCTCACTGAGGCCGCCCGGGCGTCGGGCGACCTTTGGTCGCCCGG
CCTCAGTGAGCGAGCGAGCGCGCAGAGAGGGAGTGGCCAACTCCATCACTAGGGGTTCCTGCGGCCGCAC
GCGTAGACCTCCAAACCCTGAAGAGGGTCTGTCTTAAAGCATTTGATTCAGAGACTTCTGATTCTGGTCA
AGAAGAAAACCTTACCTTCTGATTCTAGGATGACACATACTAGCTCAGAGGCTAACACGAGTGACTTCTC
ATGGTGTTCAAGCCAGTTTTTAGCTGTTCAGTAAGGTTTCTGAGAAAGAGGGATTGAGCAAAAGTCCTGT
AGGCATCCTTTTCCATCCTTTCCAGGGTGGGAGATGACTCCTGGTCCTCCTCCTCTCTCCTCCTTGCTCA
TCAAGCAGAGTGCTTCCTTTTGGCTTCCCGCCGGCGGAGCTCGGGCTGGGCATAAAAGTCAGGGCAGAGC
CATCTATTGCTTACATTTGCTTCTGGGATCCAGATCTTTCGAAGCTAGCGCTACCGGTCGCCACCATGGT
GAGCAAGGGCGAGGAGCTGTTCACCGGGGTGGTGCCCATCCTGGTCGAGCTGGACGGCGACGTAAACGGC
CACAAGTTCAGCGTGTCCGGCGAGGGCGAGGGCGATGCCACCTACGGCAAGCTGACCCTGAAGCTGATCT
GCACCACCGGCAAGCTGCCCGTGCCCTGGCCCACCCTCGTGACCACCCTGGGCTACGGCGTGCAGTGCTT
CGCCCGCTACCCCGACCACATGAAGCAGCACGACTTCTTCAAGTCCGCCATGCCCGAAGGCTACGTCCAG
GAGCGCACCATCTTCTTCAAGGACGACGGCAACTACAAGACCCGCGCCGAGGTGAAGTTCGAGGGCGACA
CCCTGGTGAACCGCATCGAGCTGAAGGGCATCGACTTCAAGGAGGACGGCAACATCCTGGGGCACAAGCT
GGAGTACAACTACAACAGCCACAACGTCTATATCACCGCCGACAAGCAGAAGAACGGCATCAAGGCCAAC
TTCAAGATCCGCCACAACATCGAGGACGGCGGCGTGCAGCTCGCCGACCACTACCAGCAGAACACCCCCA
TCGGCGACGGCCCCGTGCTGCTGCCCGACAACCACTACCTGAGCTACCAGTCCAAGCTGAGCAAAGACCC
CAACGAGAAGCGCGATCACATGGTCCTGCTGGAGTTCGTGACCGCCGCCGGGATCACTCTCGGCATGGAC
GAGCTGTACAAGTAAGTCGACGGCGCGCCGCGGCCGCGAATTCGATATCATAATCAACCTCTGGATTACA
AAATTTGTGAAAGATTGACTGGTATTCTTAACTATGTTGCTCCTTTTACGCTATGTGGATACGCTGCTTT
AATGCCTTTGTATCATGCTATTGCTTCCCGTATGGCTTTCATTTTCTCCTCCTTGTATAAATCCTGGTTA
GTTCTTGCCACGGCGGAACTCATCGCCGCCTGCCTTGCCCGCTGCTGGACAGGGGCTCGGCTGTTGGGCA
CTGACAATTCCGTGGCTCGAGAGATCTTCGACTGTGCCTTCTAGTTGCCAGCCATCTGTTGTTTGCCCCT
CCCCCGTGCCTTCCTTGACCCTGGAAGGTGCCACTCCCACTGTCCTTTCCTAATAAAATGAGGAAATTGC
ATCGCATTGTCTGAGTAGGTGTCATTCTATTCTGGGGGGTGGGGTGGGGCAGGACAGCAAGGGGGAGGAT
TGGGAAGACAATAGCAGGCATGAGATCTCACGTGCGGACCGAGCGGCCGCAGGAACCCCTAGTGATGGAG
TTGGCCACTCCCTCTCTGCGCGCTCGCTCGCTCACTGAGGCCGGGCGACCAAAGGTCGCCCGACGCCCGG
GCTTTGCCCGGGCGGCCTCAGTGAGCGAGCGAGCGCGCAGCTGCCTGCAGGGGCGCCTGATGCGGTATTT
TCTCCTTACGCATCTGTGCGGTATTTCACACCGCATA
[95 nt withheld, positions 1998-2092]
T
[46 nt withheld, positions 2094-2139]
C
[141 nt withheld, positions 2141-2281]
CCTTTGACGTTGGAGTCCACGTTCTTT
[37 nt withheld, positions 2309-2345]
ACTCTATCTCGGGCTATTCTTTTGATTTATAAGGGATTTTGCCGATTTCGGTCTATTGGTTAAAAAATGA
GCTGATTTAACAAAAATTTAACGCGAATTTTAACAAAATATTAACGTTTACAATTTTATGGTGCACTCTC
AGTACAATCTGCTCTGATGCCGCATAGTTAAGCCAGCCCCGACACCCGCCAACACCCGCTGACGCGCCCT
GACGGGCTTGTCTGCTCCCGGCATCCGCTTACAGACAAGCTGTGACCGTCTCCGGGAGCTGCATGTGTCA
GAGGTTTTCACCGTCATCACCGAAACGCGCGAGACGAAAGGGCCTCGTGATACGCCTATTTTTATAGGTT
AATGTCATGATAATAATGGTTTCTTAGACGTCAGGTGGCACTTTTCGGGGAAATGTGCGCGGAACCCCTA
TTTGTTTATTTTTCTAAATACATTCAAATATGTATCCGCTCATGAGACAATAACCCTGATAAATGCTTCA
ATAATATTGAAAAAGGAAGAGTATGAGTATTCAACATTTCCGTGTCGCCCTTATTCCCTTTTTTGCGGCA
TTTTGCCTTCCTGTTTTTGCTCACCCAGAAACGCTGGTGAAAGTAAAAGATGCTGAAGATCAGTTGGGTG
CACGAGTGGGTTACATCGAACTGGATCTCAACAGCGGTAAGATCCTTGAGAGTTTTCGCCCCGAAGAACG
TTTTCCAATGATGAGCACTTTTAAAGTTCTGCTATGTGGCGCGGTATTATCCCGTATTGACGCCGGGCAA
GAGCAACTCGGTCGCCGCATACACTATTCTCAGAATGACTTGGTTGAGTACTCACCAGTCACAGAAAAGC
ATCTTACGGATGGCATGACAGTAAGAGAATTATGCAGTGCTGCCATAACCATGAGTGATAACACTGCGGC
CAACTTACTTCTGACAACGATCGGAGGACCGAAGGAGCTAACCGCTTTTTTGCACAACATGGGGGATCAT
GTAACTCGCCTTGATCGTTGGGAACCGGAGCTGAATGAAGCCATACCAAACGACGAGCGTGACACCACGA
TGCCTGTAGCAATGGCAACAACGTTGCGCAAACTATTAACTGGCGAACTACTTACTCTAGCTTCCCGGCA
ACAATTAATAGACTGGATGGAGGCGGATAAAGTTGCAGGACCACTTCTGCGCTCGGCCCTTCCGGCTGGC
TGGTTTATTGCTGATAAATCTGGAGCCGGTGAGCGTGGGTCTCGCGGTATCATTGCAGCACTGGGGCCAG
ATGGTAAGCCCTCCCGTATCGTAGTTATCTACACGACGGGGAGTCAGGCAACTATGGATGAACGAAATAG
ACAGATCGCTGAGATAGGTGCCTCACTGATTAAGCATTGGTAACTGTCAGACCAAGTTTACTCATATATA
CTTTAGATTGATTTAAAACTTCATTTTTAATTTAAAAGGATCTAGGTGAAGATCCTTTTTGATAATCTCA
TGACCAAAATCCCTTAACGTGAGTTTTCGTTCCACTGAGCGTCAGACCCCGTAGAAAAGATCAAAGGATC
TTCTTGAGATCCTTTTTTTCTGCGCGTAATCTGCTGCTTGCAAACAAAAAAACCACCGCTACCAGCGGTG
GTTTGTTTGCCGGATCAAGAGCTACCAACTCTTTTTCCGAAGGTAACTGGCTTCAGCAGAGCGCAGATAC
CAAATACTGTTCTTCTAGTGTAGCCGTAGTTAGGCCACCACTTCAAGAACTCTGTAGCACCGCCTACATA
CCTCGCTCTGCTAATCCTGTTACCAGTGGCTGCTGCCAGTGGCGATAAGTCGTGTCTTACCGGGTTGGAC
TCAAGACGATAGTTACCGGATAAGGCGCAGCGGTCGGGCTGAACGGGGGGTTCGTGCACACAGCCCAGCT
TGGAGCGAACGACCTACACCGAACTGAGATACCTACAGCGTGAGCTATGAGAAAGCGCCACGCTTCCCGA
AGGGAGAAAGGCGGACAGGTATCCGGTAAGCGGCAGGGTCGGAACAGGAGAGCGCACGAGGGAGCTTCCA
GGGGGAAACGCCTGGTATCTTTATAGTCCTGTCGGGTTTCGCCACCTCTGACTTGAGCGTCGATTTTTGT
GATGCTCGTCAGGGGGGCGGAGCCTATGGAAAAACGCCAGCAACGCGGCCTTTTTACGGTTCCTGGCCTT
TTGCTGGCCTTTTGCTCACATGT
